>Addgene plasmid #212781 | pHyg-yeGFP-His6 | addgene full sequence | sequence record 420583 | Addgene NGS Result
GAACGCGGCCGCCAGCTGAAGCTTCGTACGCTGCAGGTCGACGGATCCGGAGCAGGTGCTGGTGCTGGTG
CTGGAGCAATTCTGTCTAAAGGTGAAGAATTATTCACTGGTGTTGTCCCAATTTTGGTTGAATTAGATGG
TGATGTTAATGGTCACAAATTTTCTGTCTCCGGTGAAGGTGAAGGTGATGCTACTTACGGTAAATTGACC
TTAAAATTTATTTGTACTACTGGTAAATTGCCAGTTCCATGGCCAACCTTAGTCACTACTTTCGGTTATG
GTGTTCAATGTTTTGCGAGATACCCAGATCATATGAAACAACATGACTTTTTCAAGTCTGCCATGCCAGA
AGGTTATGTTCAAGAAAGAACTATTTTTTTCAAAGATGACGGTAACTACAAGACCAGAGCTGAAGTCAAG
TTTGAAGGTGATACCTTAGTTAATAGAATCGAATTAAAAGGTATTGATTTTAAAGAAGATGGTAACATTT
TAGGTCACAAATTGGAATACAACTATAACTCTCACAATGTTTACATCATGGCTGACAAACAAAAGAATGG
TATCAAAGTTAACTTCAAAATTAGACACAACATTGAAGATGGTTCTGTTCAATTAGCTGACCATTATCAA
CAAAATACTCCAATTGGTGATGGTCCAGTCTTGTTACCAGACAACCATTACTTATCCACTCAATCTGCCT
TATCCAAAGATCCAAACGAAAAGAGAGACCACATGGTCTTGTTAGAATTTGTTACTGCTGCTGGTATTAC
CCATGGTATGGATGAATTGTACAAAGGTTCTCACCACCACCACCACCACTAAGCGCGCCAGATCTGTTTA
GCTTGCCTCGTCCCCGCCGGGTCACCCGGCCAGCGACATGGAGGCCCAGAATACCCTCCTTGACAGTCTT
GACGTGCGCAGCTCAGGGGCATGATGTGACTGTCGCCCGTACATTTAGCCCATACATCCCCATGTATAAT
CATTTGCATCCATACATTTTGATGGCCGCACGGCGCGAAGCAAAAATTACGGCTCCTCGCTGCGGACCTG
CGAGCAGGGAAACGCTCCCCTCACAGACGCGTTGAATTGTCCCCACGCCGCGCCCCTGTAGAGAAATATA
AAAGGTTAGGATTTGCCACTGAGGTTCTTCTTTCATATACTTCCTTTTAAAATCTTGCTAGGATACAGTT
CTCACATCACATCCGAACATAAACAACCATGGGTAAAAAGCCTGAACTCACCGCGACGTCTGTCGAGAAG
TTTCTGATCGAAAAGTTCGACAGCGTCTCCGACCTGATGCAGCTCTCGGAGGGCGAAGAATCTCGTGCTT
TCAGCTTCGATGTAGGAGGGCGTGGATATGTCCTGCGGGTAAATAGCTGCGCCGATGGTTTCTACAAAGA
TCGTTATGTTTATCGGCACTTTGCATCGGCCGCGCTCCCGATTCCGGAAGTGCTTGACATTGGGGAATTC
AGCGAGAGCCTGACCTATTGCATCTCCCGCCGTGCACAGGGTGTCACGTTGCAAGACCTGCCTGAAACCG
AACTGCCCGCTGTTCTGCAGCCGGTCGCGGAGGCCATGGATGCGATCGCTGCGGCCGATCTTAGCCAGAC
GAGCGGGTTCGGCCCATTCGGACCGCAAGGAATCGGTCAATACACTACATGGCGTGATTTCATATGCGCG
ATTGCTGATCCCCATGTGTATCACTGGCAAACTGTGATGGACGACACCGTCAGTGCGTCCGTCGCGCAGG
CTCTCGATGAGCTGATGCTTTGGGCCGAGGACTGCCCCGAAGTCCGGCACCTCGTGCACGCGGATTTCGG
CTCCAACAATGTCCTGACGGACAATGGCCGCATAACAGCGGTCATTGACTGGAGCGAGGCGATGTTCGGG
GATTCCCAATACGAGGTCGCCAACATCTTCTTCTGGAGGCCGTGGTTGGCTTGTATGGAGCAGCAGACGC
GCTACTTCGAGCGGAGGCATCCGGAGCTTGCAGGATCGCCGCGGCTCCGGGCGTATATGCTCCGCATTGG
TCTTGACCAACTCTATCAGAGCTTGGTTGACGGCAATTTCGATGATGCAGCTTGGGCGCAGGGTCGATGC
GACGCAATCGTCCGATCCGGAGCCGGGACTGTCGGGCGTACACAAATCGCCCGCAGAAGCGCGGCCGTCT
GGACCGATGGCTGTGTAGAAGTACTCGCCGATAGTGGAAACCGACGCCCCAGCACTCGTCCGAGGGCAAA
GGAATAATCTCGAGTCATGTAATTAGTTATGTCACGCTTACATTCACGCCCTCCCCCCACATCCGCTCTA
ACCGAAAAGGAAGGAGTTAGACAACCTGAAGTCTAGGTCCCTATTTATTTTTTTATAGTTATGTTAGTAT
TAAGAACGTTATTTATATTTCAAATTTTTCTTTTTTTTCTGTACAGACGCGTGTACGCATGTAACATTAT
ACTGAAAACCTTGCTTGAGAAGGTTTTGGGACGCTCGAAGGCTTTAACGAGCTCGAATTCATCGATGATA
TCAGATCCACTAGTGGCCTATGCGGCCGCGGATCTGCCGGTCTCCCTATAGTGAGTCGTATTAATTTCGA
TAAGCCAGGTTAACCTGCATTAATGAATCGGCCAACGCGCGGGGAGAGGCGGTTTGCGTATTGGGCGCTC
TTCCGCTTCCTCGCTCACTGACTCGCTGCGCTCGGTCGTTCGGCTGCGGCGAGCGGTATCAGCTCACTCA
AAGGCGGTAATACGGTTATCCACAGAATCAGGGGATAACGCAGGAAAGAACATGTGAGCAAAAGGCCAGC
AAAAGGCCAGGAACCGTAAAAAGGCCGCGTTGCTGGCGTTTTTCCATAGGCTCCGCCCCCCTGACGAGCA
TCACAAAAATCGACGCTCAAGTCAGAGGTGGCGAAACCCGACAGGACTATAAAGATACCAGGCGTTTCCC
CCTGGAAGCTCCCTCGTGCGCTCTCCTGTTCCGACCCTGCCGCTTACCGGATACCTGTCCGCCTTTCTCC
CTTCGGGAAGCGTGGCGCTTTCTCATAGCTCACGCTGTAGGTATCTCAGTTCGGTGTAGGTCGTTCGCTC
CAAGCTGGGCTGTGTGCACGAACCCCCCGTTCAGCCCGACCGCTGCGCCTTATCCGGTAACTATCGTCTT
GAGTCCAACCCGGTAAGACACGACTTATCGCCACTGGCAGCAGCCACTGGTAACAGGATTAGCAGAGCGA
GGTATGTAGGCGGTGCTACAGAGTTCTTGAAGTGGTGGCCTAACTACGGCTACACTAGAAGAACAGTATT
TGGTATCTGCGCTCTGCTGAAGCCAGTTACCTTCGGAAAAAGAGTTGGTAGCTCTTGATCCGGCAAACAA
ACCACCGCTGGTAGCGGTGGTTTTTTTGTTTGCAAGCAGCAGATTACGCGCAGAAAAAAAGGATCTCAAG
AAGATCCTTTGATCTTTTCTACGGGGTCTGACGCTCAGTGGAACGAAAACTCACGTTAAGGGATTTTGGT
CATGAGATTATCAAAAAGGATCTTCACCTAGATCCTTTTAAATTAAAAATGAAGTTTTAAATCAATCTAA
AGTATATATGAGTAAACTTGGTCTGACAGTTACCAATGCTTAATCAGTGAGGCACCTATCTCAGCGATCT
GTCTATTTCGTTCATCCATAGTTGCCTGACTCCCCGTCGTGTAGATAACTACGATACGGGAGGGCTTACC
ATCTGGCCCCAGTGCTGCAATGATACCGCGAGACCCACGCTCACCGGCTCCAGATTTATCAGCAATAAAC
CAGCCAGCCGGAAGGGCCGAGCGCAGAAGTGGTCCTGCAACTTTATCCGCCTCCATCCAGTCTATTAATT
GTTGCCGGGAAGCTAGAGTAAGTAGTTCGCCAGTTAATAGTTTGCGCAACGTTGTTGCCATTGCTACAGG
CATCGTGGTGTCACGCTCGTCGTTTGGTATGGCTTCATTCAGCTCCGGTTCCCAACGATCAAGGCGAGTT
ACATGATCCCCCATGTTGTGCAAAAAAGCGGTTAGCTCCTTCGGTCCTCCGATCGTTGTCAGAAGTAAGT
TGGCCGCAGTGTTATCACTCATGGTTATGGCAGCACTGCATAATTCTCTTACTGTCATGCCATCCGTAAG
ATGCTTTTCTGTGACTGGTGAGTACTCAACCAAGTCATTCTGAGAATAGTGTATGCGGCGACCGAGTTGC
TCTTGCCCGGCGTCAATACGGGATAATACCGCGCCACATAGCAGAACTTTAAAAGTGCTCATCATTGGAA
AACGTTCTTCGGGGCGAAAACTCTCAAGGATCTTACCGCTGTTGAGATCCAGTTCGATGTAACCCACTCG
TGCACCCAACTGATCTTCAGCATCTTTTACTTTCACCAGCGTTTCTGGGTGAGCAAAAACAGGAAGGCAA
AATGCCGCAAAAAAGGGAATAAGGGCGACACGGAAATGTTGAATACTCATACTCTTCCTTTTTCAATATT
ATTGAAGCATTTATCAGGGTTATTGTCTCATGAGCGGATACATATTTGAATGTATTTAGAAAAATAAACA
AATAGGGGTTCCGCGCACATTTCCCCGAAAAGTGCCACCTGACGTCTAAGAAACCATTATTATCATGACA
TTAACCTATAAAAATAGGCGTATCACGAGGCCCTTTCGTCTCGCGCGTTTCGGTGATGACGGTGAAAACC
TCTGACACATGCAGCTCCCGGAGACGGTCACAGCTTGTCTGTAAGCGGATGCCGGGAGCAGACAAGCCCG
TCAGGGCGCGTCAGCGGGTGTTGGCGGGTGTCGGGGCTGGCTTAACTATGCGGCATCAGAGCAGATTGTA
CTGAGAGTGCACCATATGGACATATTGTCGTTAGAACGCGGCTACAATTAATACATAACCTTATGTATCA
TACACATACGATTTAGGTGACACTATA
Features (pLannotate 1.2.2; 12 found; start..end, strand, type, name):
     79..795     +  CDS            yEGFP: yEGFP is a fluorescent protein published in 1997.
    802..819     +  CDS            9xHis (fragment): 9xHis affinity tag
    875..2249    +  gene           hphMX6 (fragment): yeast selectable marker conferring hygromycin resistance
   2301..2490    +  terminator     CYC1 terminator: S. cerevisiae CYC1; transcription terminator for CYC1
   2565..2583    -  promoter       T7 promoter: promoter for bacteriophage T7 RNA polymerase
   2605..2658    -  CDS            lacI (fragment): lac repressor; lacI; The lac repressor binds to the lac operator to inhibit transcription in E. coli. This inhibition can be relieved by adding lactose or isopropyl-β-D-thiogalactopyranoside (IPTG).
   2841..3429    -  rep_origin     ori: high-copy-number ColE1/pMB1/pBR322/pUC origin of replication
   3600..4460    -  CDS            AmpR: β-lactamase; bla; confers resistance to ampicillin, carbenicillin, and related antibiotics
   4461..4565    -  promoter       AmpR promoter: bla
   4660..4695    +  CDS            rop (fragment): Rop protein, which maintains plasmids at low copy number; rop
   4797..4848    +  misc_feature   bom (fragment): basis of mobility region from pBR322
   4911..2       +  promoter       SP6 promoter (across the origin): promoter for bacteriophage SP6 RNA polymerase
