[The description below was written by a language model from this plasmid's Addgene catalogue record and pLannotate feature annotations shown in this document.]
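Description:
pHyg-yeGFP-His6 is a template plasmid of the pYM series for PCR-based C-terminal tagging of genes in budding yeast. It is catalogued as an empty backbone and carries no gene of interest. It is not meant to be maintained in yeast, and no yeast replication origin or centromere is annotated. Instead, it serves as a source of an amplifiable tagging cassette. In E. coli it is propagated as a high-copy plasmid through a ColE1/pUC-type origin and selected with ampicillin via the β-lactamase gene and its native promoter. Short annotated fragments of lacI, rop and the pBR322 bom region appear to be backbone remnants rather than functional elements. SP6 and T7 phage promoters flank the cassette region.

The cassette begins with the coding sequence for yEGFP, a yeast-enhanced green fluorescent protein. It is followed directly by a short histidine tag, which the annotation software matched as a fragment of a 9xHis tag and which corresponds to the His6 in the construct name. Downstream lies the hphMX6 marker, annotated as a fragment, which confers hygromycin resistance in yeast, and then a CYC1 transcription terminator. No promoter is annotated upstream of the tag because the cassette is designed to be expressed from the tagged gene's own promoter.

In typical use of such modules, primers with homology to the 3' end of a target open reading frame amplify the tag and marker. Homologous recombination then fuses yeGFP-His6 in frame at the chromosomal locus, and integrants are selected on hygromycin. The resulting fusion allows fluorescence detection or localisation and metal-affinity purification of the endogenously expressed protein. The plasmid was deposited in connection with work on an inducible, linkage-specific polyubiquitylation tool.
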