Addgene plasmid #212781: pHyg-yeGFP-His6
Purpose: (Empty Backbone) C-terminal PCR-based tagging with yeGFP-His6 in budding yeast with HygR selection
Depositing lab: Helle Ulrich. Depositing organization: Institut fuer Molekulare Biologie (IMB Mainz). Publication: Ubiquiton-An inducible, linkage-specific polyubiquitylation tool. Renz C, Asimaki E, Meister C, Albanese V, Petriukov K, Krapoth NC, Wegmann S, Wollscheid HP, Wong RP, Fulzele A, Chen JX, Leon S, Ulrich HD. Mol Cell. 2024 Jan 18;84(2):386-400.e11. doi: 10.1016/j.molcel.2023.11.016. Epub 2023 Dec 15. PubMed 38103558.
Backbone
  Vector backbone: pYM
  Vector type: PCR-based tagging
  Selectable markers: Hygromycin
Growth in bacteria
  Bacterial resistance: Ampicillin, 100 μg/mL
  Growth temperature: 37°C
  Growth strain: Top10
  Copy number: High Copy
Gene/Insert
  Gene/Insert name: None
Terms and licenses: Academic/Nonprofit Terms; Industry Terms: Not Available to Industry
Depositor comments: pHU5268
How to cite: pHyg-yeGFP-His6 was a gift from Helle Ulrich (Addgene plasmid # 212781 ; http://n2t.net/addgene:212781 ; RRID:Addgene_212781)
